Addgene plasmid #183678: mRFP-FKBP-INPP5E(D556A)
Purpose: Recruitable human type IV 5-phosphatase enzyme (catalytically inactive)
Depositing lab: Sergio Grinstein. Publication: Kinase-independent synthesis of 3-phosphorylated phosphoinositides by a phosphotransferase. Walpole GFW, Pacheco J, Chauhan N, Clark J, Anderson KE, Abbas YM, Brabant-Kirwan D, Montano-Rendon F, Liu Z, Zhu H, Brumell JH, Deiters A, Stephens LR, Hawkins PT, Hammond GRV, Grinstein S, Fairn GD. Nat Cell Biol. 2022 Apr 28. pii: 10.1038/s41556-022-00895-y. doi: 10.1038/s41556-022-00895-y. PubMed 35484249.
Backbone
  Vector backbone: mRFP-C1
  Backbone manufacturer: Clontech
  Vector type: Mammalian Expression
  Selectable markers: Neomycin (select with G418)
Growth in bacteria
  Bacterial resistance: Kanamycin, 50 μg/mL
  Growth temperature: 37°C
  Growth strain: DH5alpha
  Copy number: High Copy
Gene/Insert
  Gene/Insert name: INPP5E (alt name: CPD4; CORS1; JBTS1; MORMS; PPI5PIV; pharbin)
  Species: H. sapiens (human)
  Mutation: C641A, D556A
  Entrez Gene: INPP5E (a.k.a. CORS1, CPD4, JBTS1, MORMS, PPI5PIV, pharbin)
  Promoter: CMV
  Tag / fusion protein: mRFP-FKBP12(1-108) (N terminal on insert)
  Cloning method: Gibson Cloning
  Sequencing primers: 5′ CMV-Fwd; 3′ SV40pA-R
Resource information
  A portion of this plasmid was derived from a plasmid made by: Derived from Addgene Plasmid #67515
Terms and licenses: Academic/Nonprofit Terms; Industry Terms: Not Available to Industry
How to cite: mRFP-FKBP-INPP5E(D556A) was a gift from Sergio Grinstein (Addgene plasmid # 183678 ; http://n2t.net/addgene:183678 ; RRID:Addgene_183678)
