[The description below was written by a language model from this plasmid's Addgene catalogue record and pLannotate feature annotations shown in this document.]
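Description:
mRFP-FKBP-INPP5E(D556A) is a mammalian expression plasmid built on the Clontech mRFP-C1 backbone. It encodes a chemically recruitable, catalytically inactive version of the human type IV inositol polyphosphate 5-phosphatase INPP5E. It replicates in bacteria from a high-copy ColE1/pUC-type origin and also carries an f1 phage origin. A single NeoR/KanR (Tn5 aminoglycoside phosphotransferase) cassette is driven by tandem bacterial (bla) and SV40 early promoters and terminated by the HSV TK polyadenylation signal. This cassette gives kanamycin resistance in E. coli and G418 selection in mammalian cells. The short ble, bGH poly(A) and SV40 large T fragments flagged by the annotation appear to be backbone remnants rather than functional parts.

The payload is one open reading frame under the CMV immediate-early enhancer and promoter, closed by the SV40 poly(A) signal. Reading from the N terminus, it consists of the monomeric red fluorescent protein mRFP1, residues 1–108 of human FKBP12 (FKBP1A), and INPP5E, with short linker or residual cloning-site sequences between the parts. The feature table annotates the INPP5E segment as a fragment of about 1.3 kb, so it appears to be a partial rather than full-length coding sequence. The insert carries the D556A substitution, which the record describes as abolishing catalytic activity, and C641A, whose purpose is not stated.

The FKBP module normally permits rapamycin-induced heterodimerization with a membrane-anchored FRB partner supplied from a separate construct, so the enzyme can be acutely recruited to a chosen membrane while mRFP reports its location. As the phosphatase-dead variant, this plasmid most plausibly serves as a negative control for active recruitable INPP5E in phosphoinositide depletion experiments. It was assembled by Gibson cloning and derives in part from an earlier deposited plasmid.
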