Features (pLannotate 1.2.2; 17 found; start..end, strand, type, name):
     66..369     +  enhancer       CMV enhancer: human cytomegalovirus immediate early enhancer
    370..573     +  promoter       CMV promoter: human cytomegalovirus (CMV) immediate early promoter
    618..1292    +  CDS            mRFP1: mRFP1 is a basic (constitutively fluorescent) red fluorescent protein published in 2002, derived from Discosoma sp.. It is reported to be a somewhat slowly-maturing monomer with low acid sensitivity.
   1293..1310    +  misc_feature   MCS (fragment): multiple cloning site
   1350..1673    +  CDS            FKBP1A: FKB1A_HUMAN - Also known as FKBP1, FKBP12. Experimental evidence at protein level: Swiss-Prot protein existence level 1. Keeps in an inactive conformation TGFBR1, the TGF-beta type I serine/threonine kinase receptor, preventing TGF-beta receptor activation in absence of ligand. Recruits SMAD7 to ACVR1B which prevents the association of SMAD2 and SMAD3 with the activin receptor complex, thereby blocking the activin signal. May modulate the RYR1 calcium channel activity. PPIases accelerate the folding of proteins. It catalyzes the cis-trans isomerization of proline imidic peptide bonds in oligop
   1713..3005    +  CDS            INPP5E (fragment): INP5E_HUMAN - Experimental evidence at protein level: Swiss-Prot protein existence level 1. Phosphatidylinositol (PtdIns) phosphatase that specifically hydrolyzes the 5-phosphate of phosphatidylinositol-3,4,5-trisphosphate (PtdIns(3,4,5)P3), phosphatidylinositol 4,5-bisphosphate (PtdIns(4,5)P2) and phosphatidylinositol 3,5-bisphosphate (PtdIns(3,5)P2) (PubMed:10764818) (By similarity). Specific for lipid substrates, inactive towards water soluble inositol phosphates (PubMed:10764818). Plays an essential role in the primary cilium by controlling ciliary growth and phosphoinositide 3-kinase (PI3
   3009..3034    +  misc_feature   MCS (fragment): multiple cloning site
   3046..3130    +  CDS            large T antigen (fragment): large T antigen from SV40 (simian virus 40)
   3153..3274    +  polyA_signal   SV40 poly(A) signal: SV40 polyadenylation signal
   3308..3736    -  rep_origin     f1 ori (sequence partly withheld): f1 bacteriophage origin of replication; arrow indicates direction of (+) strand synthesis
   3763..3867    +  promoter       AmpR promoter: bla
   3869..4226    +  promoter       SV40 promoter: SV40 enhancer and early promoter
   4261..5055    +  CDS            NeoR/KanR: aminoglycoside phosphotransferase from Tn5; aph(3')-II (or nptII); confers resistance to neomycin, kanamycin, and G418 (Geneticin®)
   5076..5228    +  CDS            ble (fragment): BLE_KLEPN - Experimental evidence at protein level: Swiss-Prot protein existence level 1. Binding protein with a strong affinity to the bleomycin family of antibiotics. Binds to CL990; an antimitotic-antibiotic compound. From Klebsiella pneumoniae.
   5287..5334    +  polyA_signal   HSV TK poly(A) signal: herpes simplex virus thymidine kinase polyadenylation signal (Cole and Stacy, 1985)
   5425..5441    -  polyA_signal   bGH poly(A) signal (fragment): bovine growth hormone polyadenylation signal
   5663..6251    +  rep_origin     ori: high-copy-number ColE1/pMB1/pBR322/pUC origin of replication
>Addgene plasmid #183678 | mRFP-FKBP-INPP5E(D556A) | addgene full sequence | sequence record 360288 | Addgene NGS Result
TGCATTAGTTATTAATAGTAATCAATTACGGGGTCATTAGTTCATAGCCCATATATGGAGTTCCGCGTTA
CATAACTTACGGTAAATGGCCCGCCTGGCTGACCGCCCAACGACCCCCGCCCATTGACGTCAATAATGAC
GTATGTTCCCATAGTAACGCCAATAGGGACTTTCCATTGACGTCAATGGGTGGAGTATTTACGGTAAACT
GCCCACTTGGCAGTACATCAAGTGTATCATATGCCAAGTACGCCCCCTATTGACGTCAATGACGGTAAAT
GGCCCGCCTGGCATTATGCCCAGTACATGACCTTATGGGACTTTCCTACTTGGCAGTACATCTACGTATT
AGTCATCGCTATTACCATGGTGATGCGGTTTTGGCAGTACATCAATGGGCGTGGATAGCGGTTTGACTCA
CGGGGATTTCCAAGTCTCCACCCCATTGACGTCAATGGGAGTTTGTTTTGGCACCAAAATCAACGGGACT
TTCCAAAATGTCGTAACAACTCCGCCCCATTGACGCAAATGGGCGGTAGGCGTGTACGGTGGGAGGTCTA
TATAAGCAGAGCTGGTTTAGTGAACCGTCAGATCCGCTAGCGCTACCGGTCGCCACCATGGCCTCCTCCG
AGGACGTCATCAAGGAGTTCATGCGCTTCAAGGTGCGCATGGAGGGCTCCGTGAACGGCCACGAGTTCGA
GATCGAGGGCGAGGGCGAGGGCCGCCCCTACGAGGGCACCCAGACCGCCAAGCTGAAGGTGACCAAGGGC
GGCCCCCTGCCCTTCGCCTGGGACATCCTGTCCCCTCAGTTCCAGTACGGCTCCAAGGCCTACGTGAAGC
ACCCCGCCGACATCCCCGACTACTTGAAGCTGTCCTTCCCCGAGGGCTTCAAGTGGGAGCGCGTGATGAA
CTTCGAGGACGGCGGCGTGGTGACCGTGACCCAGGACTCCTCCCTGCAGGACGGCGAGTTCATCTACAAG
GTGAAGCTGCGCGGCACCAACTTCCCCTCCGACGGCCCCGTAATGCAGAAGAAGACCATGGGCTGGGAGG
CCTCCACCGAGCGGATGTACCCCGAGGACGGCGCCCTGAAGGGCGAGATCAAGATGAGGCTGAAGCTGAA
GGACGGCGGCCACTACGACGCCGAGGTCAAGACCACCTACATGGCCAAGAAGCCCGTGCAGCTGCCCGGC
GCCTACAAGACCGACATCAAGCTGGACATCACCTCCCACAACGAGGACTACACCATCGTGGAACAGTACG
AGCGCGCCGAGGGCCGCCACTCCACCGGCGCCTCCGGACTCAGATCTCGAAGCGCGGCCGCGGGAGCAGG
AGGAGCAGCTCGAGCGGCGATGGGAGTGCAGGTGGAAACCATCTCCCCAGGAGACGGGCGCACCTTCCCC
AAGCGCGGCCAGACCTGCGTGGTGCACTACACCGGGATGCTTGAAGATGGAAAGAAATTTGATTCCTCCC
GGGACAGAAACAAGCCCTTTAAGTTTATGCTAGGCAAGCAGGAGGTGATCCGAGGCTGGGAAGAAGGGGT
TGCCCAGATGAGTGTGGGTCAGAGAGCCAAACTGACTATATCTCCAGATTATGCCTATGGTGCCACTGGG
CACCCAGGCATCATCCCACCACATGCCACTCTCGTCTTCGATGTGGAGCTTCTAAAACTGGAAGCTCGAG
GCGCAGCAGCGGGAGCAGGAGGAGCAGGTCGATCGGATCTTGCAGACTACAAGCTCCGCGCGCAGCCGCT
CCTGGTGCGGGCCCACAGCAGCCTGGGCCCCGGCCGGCCGCGGAGCCCCCTGGCCTGCGACGACTGTTCC
CTTCGCTCGGCCAAATCCTCCTTCAGCCTCCTGGCGCCCATCCGCAGCAAGGACGTCCGCAGCAGGAGTT
ACCTGGAGGGCAGCCTCCTGGCCAGCGGGGCCCTGTTGGGGGCGGATGAGCTGGCCCGCTACTTCCCAGA
CCGGAACGTGGCACTCTTCGTGGCCACCTGGAACATGCAGGGCCAGAAGGAGCTCCCGCCCAGCCTGGAC
GAGTTCCTGCTCCCAGCCGAGGCCGACTATGCCCAGGACCTGTATGTCATCGGGGTCCAGGAGGGCTGTT
CTGACAGGCGGGAGTGGGAGACTCGTCTGCAGGAGACGCTGGGCCCGCACTATGTGCTGCTGTCCTCGGC
GGCCCACGGCGTGCTCTACATGTCGCTCTTCATCCGCAGGGACCTCATCTGGTTCTGCTCAGAGGTGGAG
TGCTCCACGGTGACCACACGCATCGTGTCTCAGATCAAGACCAAGGGGGCCTTGGGCATCAGCTTCACCT
TTTTTGGCACTTCCTTCCTCTTCATCACGTCCCACTTCACCTCAGGTGACGGGAAGGTGGCGGAGCGGCT
GCTGGACTACACCAGGACTGTACAAGCCCTGGTCCTGCCCAGAAATGTGCCCGACACCAACCCCTATCGC
TCCAGCGCAGCGGACGTCACCACCCGCTTCGATGAGGTGTTCTGGTTTGGAGACTTCAACTTCCGCCTGA
GTGGCGGGCGCACAGTCGTGGACGCCCTCCTGTGCCAGGGCCTGGTGGTGGACGTGCCGGCGCTGCTGCA
GCACGACCAGCTCATCCGGGAGATGCGGAAAGGGTCCATCTTCAAGGGCTTCCAGGAGCCGGACATCCAC
TTCCTCCCATCATACAAGTTTGACATCGGGAAGGACACGTACGACAGCACCTCCAAGCAGAGGACGCCCT
CATACACGGCCCGCGTCTTGTACAGAAGCCGCCACAAGGGTGACATCTGTCCTGTGAGCTACTCTTCCTG
CCCCGGGATCAAGACGTCCGACCACCGCCCTGTGTATGGCCTCTTCCGGGTGAAAGTGAGGCCGGGGCGA
GACAACATTCCGTTGGCAGCTGGCAAATTTGATAGAGAACTGTACTTACTAGGAATTAAAAGACGGATTT
CGAAGGAGATTCAGAGGCAGCAAGCACTACAGAGTCAGAACTCCAGCACCATCGCCTCCGTTTCTTGAGG
TACCGCGGGCCCGGGATCCACCGGATCTAGATAACTGATCATAATCAGCCATACCACATTTGTAGAGGTT
TTACTTGCTTTAAAAAACCTCCCACACCTCCCCCTGAACCTGAAACATAAAATGAATGCAATTGTTGTTG
TTAACTTGTTTATTGCAGCTTATAATGGTTACAAATAAAGCAATAGCATCACAAATTTCACAAATAAAGC
ATTTTTTTCACTGCATTCTAGTTGTGGTTTGTCCAAACTCATCAATGTATCTTAACGCGTAAATTGTAAG
CGTTAATATTTTGTTAAAATTCGCGTTAAATTTTTGTTAAATCAGCTCATTTTTTAACCAATAGGCCGAA
ATCGGCAAAATCCCTTATAAATCAAAAGAATAGACCGAGATAGGGT
[37 nt withheld, positions 3407-3443]
AAAGAACGTGGACTCCAACGTCAAAGG
[49 nt withheld, positions 3471-3519]
T
[91 nt withheld, positions 3521-3611]
G
[124 nt withheld, positions 3613-3736]
CAGGTGGCACTTTTCGGGGAAATGTGCGCGGAACCCCTATTTGTTTATTTTTCTAAATACATTCAAATAT
GTATCCGCTCATGAGACAATAACCCTGATAAATGCTTCAATAATATTGAAAAAGGAAGAGTCCTGAGGCG
GAAAGAACCAGCTGTGGAATGTGTGTCAGTTAGGGTGTGGAAAGTCCCCAGGCTCCCCAGCAGGCAGAAG
TATGCAAAGCATGCATCTCAATTAGTCAGCAACCAGGTGTGGAAAGTCCCCAGGCTCCCCAGCAGGCAGA
AGTATGCAAAGCATGCATCTCAATTAGTCAGCAACCATAGTCCCGCCCCTAACTCCGCCCATCCCGCCCC
TAACTCCGCCCAGTTCCGCCCATTCTCCGCCCCATGGCTGACTAATTTTTTTTATTTATGCAGAGGCCGA
GGCCGCCTCGGCCTCTGAGCTATTCCAGAAGTAGTGAGGAGGCTTTTTTGGAGGCCTAGGCTTTTGCAAA
GATCGATCAAGAGACAGGATGAGGATCGTTTCGCATGATTGAACAAGATGGATTGCACGCAGGTTCTCCG
GCCGCTTGGGTGGAGAGGCTATTCGGCTATGACTGGGCACAACAGACAATCGGCTGCTCTGATGCCGCCG
TGTTCCGGCTGTCAGCGCAGGGGCGCCCGGTTCTTTTTGTCAAGACCGACCTGTCCGGTGCCCTGAATGA
ACTGCAAGACGAGGCAGCGCGGCTATCGTGGCTGGCCACGACGGGCGTTCCTTGCGCAGCTGTGCTCGAC
GTTGTCACTGAAGCGGGAAGGGACTGGCTGCTATTGGGCGAAGTGCCGGGGCAGGATCTCCTGTCATCTC
ACCTTGCTCCTGCCGAGAAAGTATCCATCATGGCTGATGCAATGCGGCGGCTGCATACGCTTGATCCGGC
TACCTGCCCATTCGACCACCAAGCGAAACATCGCATCGAGCGAGCACGTACTCGGATGGAAGCCGGTCTT
GTCGATCAGGATGATCTGGACGAAGAGCATCAGGGGCTCGCGCCAGCCGAACTGTTCGCCAGGCTCAAGG
CGAGCATGCCCGACGGCGAGGATCTCGTCGTGACCCATGGCGATGCCTGCTTGCCGAATATCATGGTGGA
AAATGGCCGCTTTTCTGGATTCATCGACTGTGGCCGGCTGGGTGTGGCGGACCGCTATCAGGACATAGCG
TTGGCTACCCGTGATATTGCTGAAGAGCTTGGCGGCGAATGGGCTGACCGCTTCCTCGTGCTTTACGGTA
TCGCCGCTCCCGATTCGCAGCGCATCGCCTTCTATCGCCTTCTTGACGAGTTCTTCTGAGCGGGACTCTG
GGGTTCGAAATGACCGACCAAGCGACGCCCAACCTGCCATCACGAGATTTCGATTCCACCGCCGCCTTCT
ATGAAAGGTTGGGCTTCGGAATCGTTTTCCGGGACGCCGGCTGGATGATCCTCCAGCGCGGGGATCTCAT
GCTGGAGTTCTTCGCCCACCCTAGGGGGAGGCTAACTGAAACACGGAAGGAGACAATACCGGAAGGAACC
CGCGCTATGACGGCAATAAAAAGACAGAATAAAACGCACGGTGTTGGGTCGTTTGTTCATAAACGCGGGG
TTCGGTCCCAGGGCTGGCACTCTGTCGATACCCCACCGAGACCCCATTGGGGCCAATACGCCCGCGTTTC
TTCCTTTTCCCCACCCCACCCCCCAAGTTCGGGTGAAGGCCCAGGGCTCGCAGCCAACGTCGGGGCGGCA
GGCCCTGCCATAGCCTCAGGTTACTCATATATACTTTAGATTGATTTAAAACTTCATTTTTAATTTAAAA
GGATCTAGGTGAAGATCCTTTTTGATAATCTCATGACCAAAATCCCTTAACGTGAGTTTTCGTTCCACTG
AGCGTCAGACCCCGTAGAAAAGATCAAAGGATCTTCTTGAGATCCTTTTTTTCTGCGCGTAATCTGCTGC
TTGCAAACAAAAAAACCACCGCTACCAGCGGTGGTTTGTTTGCCGGATCAAGAGCTACCAACTCTTTTTC
CGAAGGTAACTGGCTTCAGCAGAGCGCAGATACCAAATACTGTTCTTCTAGTGTAGCCGTAGTTAGGCCA
CCACTTCAAGAACTCTGTAGCACCGCCTACATACCTCGCTCTGCTAATCCTGTTACCAGTGGCTGCTGCC
AGTGGCGATAAGTCGTGTCTTACCGGGTTGGACTCAAGACGATAGTTACCGGATAAGGCGCAGCGGTCGG
GCTGAACGGGGGGTTCGTGCACACAGCCCAGCTTGGAGCGAACGACCTACACCGAACTGAGATACCTACA
GCGTGAGCTATGAGAAAGCGCCACGCTTCCCGAAGGGAGAAAGGCGGACAGGTATCCGGTAAGCGGCAGG
GTCGGAACAGGAGAGCGCACGAGGGAGCTTCCAGGGGGAAACGCCTGGTATCTTTATAGTCCTGTCGGGT
TTCGCCACCTCTGACTTGAGCGTCGATTTTTGTGATGCTCGTCAGGGGGGCGGAGCCTATGGAAAAACGC
CAGCAACGCGGCCTTTTTACGGTTCCTGGCCTTTTGCTGGCCTTTTGCTCACATGTTCTTTCCTGCGTTA
TCCCCTGATTCTGTGGATAACCGTATTACCGCCA
